>Addgene plasmid #169359 | pAW8-aid-3HA-spo5DSR-Turg1:kanMX6 | addgene full sequence | sequence record 333203 | Addgene NGS Result
CAAAAAGTTAGGTGTAACAGAAAATCATGAAACTATGATTTCTAATTTATATATTGGAGGATTTTCTCTA
AAAAAAAAAATACAACAAATAAAAAACACTCAATGACCTGACCATTTGATGGAGTTTAAGTCAATACCTT
CTTGAACCATTTCCCATAATGGTGAAAGTTCCCTCAAGAATTTTACTCTGTCAGAAACGGCCTTAACGAC
GTAGTCGATCCGGACGATGGCCAACCTTCCAATTCATTAAATCGAGTCCTCCATCAGATGATTTACAAGG
TTTTGCATAGAATCCCTAAGTAAGAGAAGTTGTTAGTGATTTCTTCAAGTTTACTAAAATTTACATACAA
ATGGATGATCTCTTCTCCATTGTTTCCTTTCTTCTTGCAAACGCGTTTTACAAAGAGATGACATGCTATT
TTCTGATTATTTTTTTCTATAGTTTTCTATTTTGTACGTCCTTGGGAGTCCGAAATGTAAAATCGGGGTA
TGGTTAGTAGCGGCAGCGTTCATTATGGTATATAAAAGATAAAAAGTAGGGGCAAGCGAGACAGAATGGG
ATACAAGGGCATCGTCTATAATTATAGCTAAAAATTGTATTTTAATTTGTATTTTTTGTAATTTTATTTC
TCATTGTTTTACTTAAAATGAATGCGAATTAGAGAAAACTTCAACGAAATGTCAAAATAAGCTCAGCAAA
ATATACAATTTTAGGGAAAGCGATCAGCAACTTATTCTCCGTTGTAGATTCTTTTTCTTCATAAATTCCA
ACAATGTAACTGCCAATTGATTTTTCTCTAGATGCTAATAAATTGAAACTAATGAATATAATAACACAGG
TTTTGATAAATTGTAAACTCTTACTCAAAAAAAGAATGTTAAAACTAATTTAACCTTTTTATAAAGGCTC
ATGGCGTTAAAGAGGATAGTAAAAATTCTACAATTTTTTAATTTAATGTCACAATTGTCTTGCGAATATA
ATTCTATTAATTTTCGCTAACTGCTGTTTTAGTACTATTACTTTCAATATGCCTTATATGCAACTTTAAT
TCATGAAGAATGCAATATTTTTGCAATCTTTCTTGTACTGAGCGCTTTTTATCATTTAGTACTCATTATT
TAATTTTTCAGTAAAGGGCAATAAATAAATTTGTAGAAGATGCAATGTAATCTCCTCTATCCTTTTGCTC
ATATGTTTATGAGTATACCTAGTCTAGAAAGGCTTGTATTTAAAATATTATTCAATAAAAATTCACAATT
TTTACGACATGTGCTACCATTCACTTAACTTCCTGATTATAAAATTGGTTCGTTTATACTAATTACTTAA
GTACCTTTAACTAAACAAAATGCCTATATATATATTAATTTACAATGAGTGTCAGATAAGTCACTATGTC
CGAGTGGTTAAGGAGTTAGACTCGCCATCGATGGTATGGTGCACTCTCAGTACAATCTGCTCTGATGCCG
CATAGTTAAGCCAGCCCCGACACCCGCCAACACCCGCTGACGCGCCCTGACGGGCTTGTCTGCTCCCGGC
ATCCGCTTACAGACAAGCTGTGACCGTCTCCGGGAGCTGCATGTGTCAGAGGTTTTCACCGTCATCACCG
AAACGCGCGAGACGAAAGGGCCTCGTGATACGCCTATTTTTATAGGTTAATGTCATGATAATAATGGTTT
CTTAGACGTCAGGTGGCACTTTTCGGGGAAATGTGCGCGGAACCCCTATTTGTTTATTTTTCTAAATACA
TTCAAATATGTATCCGCTCATGAGACAATAACCCTGATAAATGCTTCAATAATATTGAAAAAGGAAGAGT
ATGAGTATTCAACATTTCCGTGTCGCCCTTATTCCCTTTTTTGCGGCATTTTGCCTTCCTGTTTTTGCTC
ACCCAGAAACGCTGGTGAAAGTAAAAGATGCTGAAGATCAGTTGGGTGCACGAGTGGGTTACATCGAACT
GGATCTCAACAGCGGTAAGATCCTTGAGAGTTTTCGCCCCGAAGAACGTTTTCCAATGATGAGCACTTTT
AAAGTTCTGCTATGTGGCGCGGTATTATCCCGTATTGACGCCGGGCAAGAGCAACTCGGTCGCCGCATAC
ACTATTCTCAGAATGACTTGGTTGAGTACTCACCAGTCACAGAAAAGCATCTTACGGATGGCATGACAGT
AAGAGAATTATGCAGTGCTGCCATAACCATGAGTGATAACACTGCGGCCAACTTACTTCTGACAACGATC
GGAGGACCGAAGGAGCTAACCGCTTTTTTGCACAACATGGGGGATCATGTAACTCGCCTTGATCGTTGGG
AACCGGAGCTGAATGAAGCCATACCAAACGACGAGCGTGACACCACGATGCCTGTAGCAATGGCAACAAC
GTTGCGCAAACTATTAACTGGCGAACTACTTACTCTAGCTTCCCGGCAACAATTAATAGACTGGATGGAG
GCGGATAAAGTTGCAGGACCACTTCTGCGCTCGGCCCTTCCGGCTGGCTGGTTTATTGCTGATAAATCTG
GAGCCGGTGAGCGTGGGTCTCGCGGTATCATTGCAGCACTGGGGCCAGATGGTAAGCCCTCCCGTATCGT
AGTTATCTACACGACGGGGAGTCAGGCAACTATGGATGAACGAAATAGACAGATCGCTGAGATAGGTGCC
TCACTGATTAAGCATTGGTAACTGTCAGACCAAGTTTACTCATATATACTTTAGATTGATTTAAAACTTC
ATTTTTAATTTAAAAGGATCTAGGTGAAGATCCTTTTTGATAATCTCATGACCAAAATCCCTTAACGTGA
GTTTTCGTTCCACTGAGCGTCAGACCCCGTAGAAAAGATCAAAGGATCTTCTTGAGATCCTTTTTTTCTG
CGCGTAATCTGCTGCTTGCAAACAAAAAAACCACCGCTACCAGCGGTGGTTTGTTTGCCGGATCAAGAGC
TACCAACTCTTTTTCCGAAGGTAACTGGCTTCAGCAGAGCGCAGATACCAAATACTGTTCTTCTAGTGTA
GCCGTAGTTAGGCCACCACTTCAAGAACTCTGTAGCACCGCCTACATACCTCGCTCTGCTAATCCTGTTA
CCAGTGGCTGCTGCCAGTGGCGATAAGTCGTGTCTTACCGGGTTGGACTCAAGACGATAGTTACCGGATA
AGGCGCAGCGGTCGGGCTGAACGGGGGGTTCGTGCACACAGCCCAGCTTGGAGCGAACGACCTACACCGA
ACTGAGATACCTACAGCGTGAGCTATGAGAAAGCGCCACGCTTCCCGAAGGGAGAAAGGCGGACAGGTAT
CCGGTAAGCGGCAGGGTCGGAACAGGAGAGCGCACGAGGGAGCTTCCAGGGGGAAACGCCTGGTATCTTT
ATAGTCCTGTCGGGTTTCGCCACCTCTGACTTGAGCGTCGATTTTTGTGATGCTCGTCAGGGGGGCGGAG
CCTATGGAAAAACGCCAGCAACGCGGCCTTTTTACGGTTCCTGGCCTTTTGCTGGCCTTTTGCTCACATG
TTCTTTCCTGCGTTATCCCCTGATTCTGTGGATAACCGTATTACCGCCTTTGAGTGAGCTGATACCGCTC
GCCGCAGCCGAACGACCGAGCGCAGCGAGTCAGTGAGCGAGGAAGCGGAAGAGCGCCCAATACGCAAACC
GCCTCTCCCCGCGCGTTGGCCGATTCATTAATGCAGCTGGCACGACAGGTTTCCCGACTGGAAAGCGGGC
AGTGAGCGCAACGCAATTAATGTGAGTTAGCTCACTCATTAGGCACCCCAGGCTTTACACTTTATGCTTC
CGGCTCGTATGTTGTGTGGAATTGTGAGCGGATAACAATTTCACACAGGAAACAGCTATGACCATGATTA
CGCCAAGCTTGCATGGCGGCCGCATAACTTCGTATAGCATACATTATACGAAGTTATGCATGCTCGGTGG
GTCAGGTGGAAGTGGATCTGGTGCTATGATGGGCAGTGTCGAGCTGAATCTGAGGGAGACTGAGCTGTGT
CTTGGTCTTCCCGGTGGAGATACAGTGGCTCCGGTAACCGGAAACAAGAGAGGGTTCTCAGAGACGGTTG
ATCTGAAGCTAAATCTGAATAATGAGCCTGCAAACAAGGAAGGATCTACGACTCATGACGTCGTGACTTT
TGATTCCAAGGAGAAGAGTGCTTGTCCTAAAGATCCAGCCAAACCTCCGGCCAAGGCACAAGTTGTGGGA
TGGCCACCGGTGAGATCATACCGGAAGAACGTGATGGTTTCCTGCCAAAAATCAAGCGGTGGCCCGGAGG
CGGCGGCGTTCGTGAAGGTATCAATGGACGGAGCACCGTACTTGAGGAAAATCGATTTGAGGATGTATAA
AAGCTACGATGAGCTTTCTAATGCTTTGTCCAACATGTTCAGCTCTTTTACCATGGGCAAACATGGAGGA
GAAGAAGGAATGATAGACTTCATGAATGAGAGGAAATTGATGGATTTGGTGAATAGCTGGGACTATGTTC
CCTCTTATGAAGACAAAGACGGTGATTGGATGCTCGTCGGCGACGTTCCTTGGCCAATGTTCGTCGATAC
ATGCAAGCGTTTACGTCTCATGAAAGGATCGGATGCCATTGGTCTCGCTCCGAGGGCGATGGAGAAGTGC
AAGAGCAGAGCTGGTGCTGGAGCAGGCGCCTACCCATACGATGTTCCTGACTATGCGGGCTATCCCTATG
ACGTCCCGGACTATGCAGGATCCTATCCATATGACGTTCCAGATTACGCTGCTCAGTGCTGAGGCGCGCC
GCTAGCACTACGCCATATCATGCCCATCCCGCTACTTCTGCTGCTAATTAAATTTAAACATCTTTCCAGC
ATTTACTTGAACATCAAACTCTAATATCGAAATCTTTTCAAACACTTATCACATACTCAAACTTAAACCA
ACATAAAACCTGTTAGACAAAGCCCCGGGGCTTGCCCATCTGTTTTAGACGTCACAGAAGGACCATGTTT
ATTTTAAATTTCACATACATGTGTTTAATTACCTTCATTGTATAAATTCTCGAAACTTTCTCCAATTCTT
CGGTCAGATAAAAAATTTCTCTAGTCACCGTCTTTTATAGAGCTTTTGTCAGATGTTTTTCTGGATGGAA
TCATTGTCCAGTTACTATGCTTTTTATTTATAAGTTTGAAAGTTTAGTTAACTTTTTGTTTTCTTTAATA
CATTTTTTAATCATGTCAACATTTGGGATTTGTAGAAGTAGTAAATTTTTTGTACATGTTGTAGAATTGG
ATAAGAACGAAAACAGCTAGTATGTAAAAAAAACGAAAATCCCAAATTCCGTTGTTTGTTTGATATAGTA
ATATTTATAGCATTTTAGTTTCTAAAGATTTTTGATAATCTTTTACATTTGCTTTCACATACATTCGCGC
TACTACCATACATCATATCCCGCTTTCTTTAATTGCTTCCCCACAGACTCAACCAGCGGGGCCTTCTTCT
CGAGATCTGTTTAGCTTGCCTCGTCCCCGCCGGGTCACCCGGCCAGCGACATGGAGGCCCAGAATACCCT
CCTTGACAGTCTTGACGTGCGCAGCTCAGGGGCATGATGTGACTGTCGCCCGTACATTTAGCCCATACAT
CCCCATGTATAATCATTTGCATCCATACATTTTGATGGCCGCACGGCGCGAAGCAAAAATTACGGCTCCT
CGCTGCAGACCTGCGAGCAGGGAAACGCTCCCCTCACAGACGCGTTGAATTGTCCCCACGCCGCGCCCCT
GTAGAGAAATATAAAAGGTTAGGATTTGCCACTGAGGTTCTTCTTTCATATACTTCCTTTTAAAATCTTG
CTAGGATACAGTTCTCACATCACATCCGAACATAAACAACCATGGGTAAGGAAAAGACTCACGTTTCGAG
GCCGCGATTAAATTCCAACATGGATGCTGATTTATATGGGTATAAATGGGCTCGCGATAATGTCGGGCAA
TCAGGTGCGACAATCTATCGATTGTATGGGAAGCCCGATGCGCCAGAGTTGTTTCTGAAACATGGCAAAG
GTAGCGTTGCCAATGATGTTACAGATGAGATGGTCAGACTAAACTGGCTGACGGAATTTATGCCTCTTCC
GACCATCAAGCATTTTATCCGTACTCCTGATGATGCATGGTTACTCACCACTGCGATCCCCGGCAAAACA
GCATTCCAGGTATTAGAAGAATATCCTGATTCAGGTGAAAATATTGTTGATGCGCTGGCAGTGTTCCTGC
GCCGGTTGCATTCGATTCCTGTTTGTAATTGTCCTTTTAACAGCGATCGCGTATTTCGTCTCGCTCAGGC
GCAATCACGAATGAATAACGGTTTGGTTGATGCGAGTGATTTTGATGACGAGCGTAATGGCTGGCCTGTT
GAACAAGTCTGGAAAGAAATGCATAAGCTTTTGCCATTCTCACCGGATTCAGTCGTCACTCATGGTGATT
TCTCACTTGATAACCTTATTTTTGACGAGGGGAAATTAATAGGTTGTATTGATGTTGGACGAGTCGGAAT
CGCAGACCGATACCAGGATCTTGCCATCCTATGGAACTGCCTCGGTGAGTTTTCTCCTTCATTACAGAAA
CGGCTTTTTCAAAAATATGGTATTGATAATCCTGATATGAATAAATTGCAGTTTCATTTGATGCTCGATG
AGTTTTTCTAATCAGTACTGACAATAAAAAGATTCTTGTTTTCAAGAACTTGTCATTTGTATAGTTTTTT
TATATTGTAGTTGTTCTATTTTAATCAAATGTTAGCGTGATTTATATTTTTTTTCGCCTCGACATCATCT
GCCCAGATGCGAAGTTAAGTGCGCAGAAAGTAATATCATGCGTCAATCGTATGTGAATGCTGGTCGCTAT
ACTGCTGTCGATTCGATACTAACGCCGCCATCCAGTCGACGAACTAGTATAACTTCGTATATGGTATTAT
ATACGAAGTTATGCGGCCGCGCGAATTCACTGGCCGTCGTTTTACAACGTCGTGACTGGGAAAACCCTGG
CGTTACCCAACTTAATCGCCTTGCAGCACATCCCCCTTTCGCCAGCTGGCGTAATAGCGAAGAGGCCCGC
ACCGATCGCCCTTCCCAACAGTTGCGCAGCCTGAATGGCGAATGGCGCCTGATGCGGTATTTTCTCCTTA
CGCATCTGTGCGGTATTTCACACCGCATACCATCGTCCGGATCAATGAAGTAGATGAGTTTACTACCTGT
ATATACTTTTTTTTTTGTCAAAGTCACTTTTATGGCATTTCCATGTTGAAGGATTAGCCACAGCACTAAA
TTTTCAGCGTATGATTGCTTTTAAATATTTAATTTTCATCGTTTTTTAATTAATATTCAAAACGATTTAA
TGCCTTCTACATCTGAAGTCAAGCTCATAGACTCGGGTTGGGTAGCTAAAACTACATCTAACACGAAGGG
GTATAGCCTTCTTAAAGTATACTCATGTATAAACGTTTTGGGTTCATATTTTTGGGCCACGTGGTTTATA
AAAATTCTTAACTACACCACTCGGTATCCCGCACCCGTCTACGTTTCTACGATTTCGAGCTAATATTGAG
TAAAGTGATTAGCAAAAAAAATAAAAGTACTCGTTGTCGGAGATCAAGAATTTTTCTATTATCTCATCTA
AACCACTTTCTAAAAGCGAAAAACAAAATCGTAATATGCAGCTTGAATGGGCTTCCATAGTTTGAAAGAA
AAACCCTAGCAGTACTGGCAAGGGAGACATTCCTTTTACCTGGCTAATCGCCATCTTCCAGCAGGCGCAC
CATTGCCCCTGTTTCACTATCCAGGTTACGGATATAGTTCATGACAATATTTACATTGGTCCAGCCACCA
GCTTGCATGATCTCCGGTATTGAAACTCCAGCGCGGGCCATATCTCGCGCGGCTCCGACACGGGCACTGT
GTCCAGACCAGGCCAGGTATCTCTGACCAGAGTCATCCTTAGCGCCGTAAATCAATCGATGAGTTGCTTC
AAAAATCCCTTCCAGGGCGCGAGTTGATAGCTGGCTGGTGGCAGATGGCGCGGCAACACCATTTTTTCTG
ACCCGGCAAAACAGGTAGTTATTCGGATCATCAGCTACACCAGAGACGGAAATCCATCGCTCGACCAGTT
TAGTTACCCCCAGGCTAAGTGCCTTCTCTACACCTGCGGTGCTAACCAGCGTTTTCGTTCTGCCAATATG
GATTAACATTCTCCCACCGTCAGTACGTGAGATATCTTTAACCCTGATCCTGGCAATTTCGGCTATACGT
AACAGGGTGTTATAAGCAATCCCCAGAAATGCCAGATTACGTATATCCTGGCAGCGATCGCTATTTTCCA
TGAGTGAACGAACCTGGTCGAAATCAGTGCGTTCGAACGCTAGAGCCTGTTTTGCACGTTCACCGGCATC
AACGTTTTCTTTTCGGATCCGCCGCATAACCAGTGAAACAGCATTGCTGTCACTTGGTCGTGGCAGCCCG
GACCGACGATGAAGCATGTTTAGCTGGCCCAAATGTTGCTGGATAGTTTTTACTGCCAGACCGCGCGCCT
GAAGATATAGAAGATAATCGCGAACATCTTCAGGTTCTGCGGGAAACCATTTCCGGTTATTCAACTTGCA
CCATGCCGCCCACGACCGGCAAACGGACAGAAGCATTTTCCAGGTATGCTCAGAAAACGCCTGGCGATCC
CTGAACATGTCCATCAGGTTCTTGCGAACCTCATCACTCGTTGCATCGACCGGTAACTTTTAGATTAACA
TTTGTTTAAATATGAAATTAGGCAATGTAACATACTGCAGGCAAATTTTGGTGTACGGTAAGTAAATTGG
ACATATGATTTAACAAAGCGACTATAAGTCAGAAAGTGAGAATGAGATTGAAATAATTAATTCAACTTAT
TCAATTGATGATATGCCAGGATTCCTCTTCCTTTATCTTCAATGTTTCGATTAACAGGTCCATTATCCGG
TTTTTAGTTTCGCTGCACATTGCCGAATGACAATCGGATTCCTTTAAGCTTTGCTTTTGCCCTGTTTTCT
CTCCCCAGTAATCGTTGGGTGACTGAACCATCCAGTAGCCGAGAGTTACGTTTTTCCTGATTTAATAAAT
ATCCATATCTATTTGTCTCGTGGTGTTTTACAGCAACTAACCGAAATTACTATTTTGCATCATCCAACCA
TAAAGAGACAACAATAATTCTAGAAAACATATAACAAGTGTTTTTTTCTATTTACGTCTCATACGCAAAG
TCCACTTTACCATGTTTTGGAAACTTGTACCCAACCATTCATTTTTCGATTTTGTAATGAGGCTCTTTTC
TTCTAACAATCATTGAGGTCATTATCATGTGTCCTCACCTATTGTTTAAATTGAGGCTTGCGCTATTCCC
AAAATTGTGGGTATTATTTTCATATATCAGTATCTGCAATTTCGGTTCAACTCCGGAAGCTCGGTACCCA
ACTGTGGGAATACTCAGGTATCGTAAGATGCAAGAGTTCGAATCTCTTAGCAACCATTATTTTTTTTCTC
TCAACATAACGAGAACACACAGGGGCGCTATCGCACAGAATCAAATTCGATGACTGGAAATTTTTTGTTA
ATTTCAGAGGTCGCCTGACGCATATACCTTTTTCAACTGAAAAATTGGGAGAAAAAGGAAAGGTGAGAGC
GCCGGAACCGGCTTTTCATATAGAATAGAGAAGCGTTCATGACTAAATGCTTGCATCACAATACTTGAAG
TTGACAATATTATTTAAGGACCTATTGTTTTTTCCAATAGGTGGTTAGCAATCGTCTTACTTTCTAACTT
TTCTTACCTTTTACATTTCAGCAATATATATATATATATATATATATATTTCAAGGATATACCATTGTAA
TGTCTGCCCCTAAGAAGATCGTCGTTTTGCCAGGTGACCACGTTGGTCAAGAAATCACAGCCGAAGCCAT
TAAGGTTCTTAAAGCTATTTCTGATGTTCGTTCCAATGTCAAGTTCGATTTCGAAAATCATTTAATTGGT
GGTGCTGCTATCGATGCTACAGGTGTTCCACTTCCAGATGAGGCGCTGGAAGCCTCCAAGAAGGCTGATG
CCGTTTTGTTAGGTGCTGTGGGTGGTCCTAAATGGGGTACCGGTAGTGTTAGACCTGAACAAGGTTTACT
AAAAATCCGTAAAGAACTTCAATTGTACGCCAACTTAAGACCATGTAACTTTGCATCCGACTCTCTTTTA
GACTTATCTCCAATCAAGCCACAATTTGCTAAAGGTACTGACTTCGTTGTTGTTAGAGAATTAGTGGGAG
GTATTTACTTTGGTAAGAGAAAGGAAGACGATGGTGATGGTGTCGCTTGGGATAGTGAACAATACACCGT
TCCAGAAGTGCAAAGAATCACAAGAATGGCCGCTTTCATGGCCCTACAACATGAGCCACCATTGCCTATT
TGGTCCTTGGATAAAGCTAATGTTTTGGCCTCTTCAAGATTATGGAGAAAAACTGTGGAGGAAACCATCA
AGAACGAATTTCCTACATTGAAAGTTCAACATCAATTGATTGATTCTGCCGCCATGATCCTAGTTAAGAA
CCCAACCCACCTAAATGGTATTATAATCACCAGCAACATGTTTGGTGATATCATCTCCGATGAAGCCTCC
GTTATCCCAGGCTCCTTGGGTTTGTTGCCATCTGCGTCCTTGGCCTCTTTGCCAGACAAGAACACCGCAT
TTGGTTTGTACGAACCATGCCATGGTTCCGCTCCAGATTTGCCAAAGAATAAGGTCAACCCTATCGCCAC
TATCTTGTCTGCTGCAATGATGTTGAAATTGTCATTGAACTTGCCTGAAGAAGGTAAAGCCATTGAAGAT
GCAGTTAAAAAGGTTTTGGATGCAGGTATCAGAACTGGTGATTTAGGTGGTTCCAACAGTACCACCGAAG
TCGGTGATGCTGTCGCCGAAGAAGTTAAGAAAATCCTTGCTTAAAAAGATTCTCTTTTTTTGTGATATTT
GTACATAAACTTTATAAATGAAATTCATAATAGAAACGACACGAAATTACAAAATGGAATATGTTCATAG
GGTAGACGAAACTATATACGCAATCTACATACATTTATCAAGAAGGAGAAAAAGGAGGATGTAAAGGAAT
ACAGGTAAGCAAATTGATACTAATGGCTCAACGTGATAAGGAAAAAGAATTGCACTTTAACATTAATATT
GACAAGGAGGAGGGCATCACA
Features (pLannotate 1.2.2; 23 found; start..end, strand, type, name):
    103..243     -  CDS            NFS1 (fragment): NFS1_YEAST - Also known as SPL1 From Saccharomyces cerevisiae (strain ATCC 204508 / S288c) (Baker's yeast).
    349..414     -  CDS            hus5 (fragment): UBC9_SCHPO - Also known as ubc9. Experimental evidence at protein level: Swiss-Prot protein existence level 1. Catalyzes the covalent attachment of ubiquitin-like protein SUMO/Smt3 to other proteins. Required for efficient recovery from DNA damage or S-phase arrest and normal mitosis. This may be as part of a checkpoint independent recovery process. From Schizosaccharomyces pombe (strain 972 / ATCC 24843) (Fission yeast).
    575..1356    +  rep_origin     ars1: Schizosaccharomyces pombe autonomously replicating sequence ars1
   1435..1484    -  misc_feature   bom (fragment): basis of mobility region from pBR322
   1586..1621    -  CDS            rop (fragment): Rop protein, which maintains plasmids at low copy number; rop
   1716..1820    +  promoter       AmpR promoter: bla
   1821..2681    +  CDS            AmpR: β-lactamase; bla; confers resistance to ampicillin, carbenicillin, and related antibiotics
   2852..3440    +  rep_origin     ori: high-copy-number ColE1/pMB1/pBR322/pUC origin of replication
   3623..3715    +  CDS            lacI (fragment): lac repressor; lacI; The lac repressor binds to the lac operator to inhibit transcription in E. coli. This inhibition can be relieved by adding lactose or isopropyl-β-D-thiogalactopyranoside (IPTG).
   3728..3749    +  protein_bind   CAP binding site: CAP binding activates transcription in the presence of cAMP. E. coli catabolite activator protein
   3764..3794    +  promoter       lac promoter: promoter for the E. coli lac operon
   3798..3820    +  protein_bind   lac operator (fragment): The lac repressor binds to the lac operator to inhibit transcription in E. coli. This inhibition can be relieved by adding lactose or isopropyl-β-D-thiogalactopyranoside (IPTG). lac repressor encoded by lacI
   3874..3907    +  protein_bind   loxP: Cre-mediated recombination occurs in the 8-bp core sequence (GCATACAT). Cre recombinase
   4138..4341    +  CDS            mini-AID: minimal degron from the auxin-responsive IAA17 protein of Arabidopsis thaliana (Kubota et al., 2013) acts as an auxin-inducible degron (AID) in the presence of TIR1
   4651..4740    +  CDS            3xHA: three tandem HA epitope tags
   5508..6864    +  gene           kanMX: yeast selectable marker conferring kanamycin resistance (Wach et al., 1994)
   6955..7112    +  CDS            lacZα (fragment): LacZα fragment of β-galactosidase; lacZ fragment
   7118..7169    -  misc_feature   bom (fragment): basis of mobility region from pBR322
   7744..8736    -  CDS            Cre: site-specific recombinase Cre is a site-specific recombinase from bacteriophage P1. Recombination occurs at loxP sequences.
   8786..8824    -  CDS            Cre (fragment): site-specific recombinase Cre is a site-specific recombinase from bacteriophage P1. Recombination occurs at loxP sequences.
   8826..9432    -  promoter       nmt1 promoter (fragment): wild-type nmt1 promoter from Schizosaccharomyces pombe, conferring strong thiamine-repressible expression
   9450..9839    +  promoter       LEU2 promoter: S. cerevisiae LEU2
   9870..10961   +  CDS            LEU2: LEU3_YEAST - Experimental evidence at protein level: Swiss-Prot protein existence level 1. Catalyzes the oxidation of 3-carboxy-2-hydroxy-4- methylpentanoate (3-isopropylmalate) to 3-carboxy-4-methyl-2- oxopentanoate. The product decarboxylates to 4-methyl-2 oxopentanoate. From Saccharomyces cerevisiae (strain ATCC 204508 / S288c) (Baker's yeast).
