[The description below was written by a language model from this plasmid's Addgene catalogue record and pLannotate feature annotations shown in this document.]
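Description:
pAW8-aid-3HA-spo5DSR-Turg1:kanMX6 is a fission yeast (Schizosaccharomyces pombe) shuttle plasmid that carries a C-terminal degron tagging cassette. The catalogue lists the backbone as pUC19 and the vector type as yeast expression. In E. coli it is maintained at high copy from a ColE1/pUC-type origin with ampicillin selection (AmpR). The annotated 11.2 kb sequence also contains the S. pombe ars1 autonomously replicating sequence and an S. cerevisiae LEU2 gene with its own promoter. These would allow episomal maintenance and leucine-prototrophy selection in yeast.

The payload begins at a loxP site placed just downstream of the residual lac promoter/operator region. It is followed by the auxin-inducible degron from Arabidopsis thaliana IAA17 (annotated as mini-AID), a 3xHA epitope tag, and a kanMX marker for G418 selection in yeast. The plasmid name and purpose also indicate a spo5 DSR element and a urg1 terminator (Turg1) between the tag and the marker, but the automated annotation did not detect either. Only one loxP site is annotated, so any second, possibly variant, lox site bounding the cassette is not recorded.

Elsewhere on the plasmid, Cre recombinase is encoded under the thiamine-repressible nmt1 promoter. This arrangement fits a design in which Cre expressed from the plasmid drives recombinase-mediated exchange of the cassette into a lox-flanked genomic locus, although the record does not describe the procedure. A target protein fused to the cassette would carry an HA-detectable degron, allowing auxin-triggered depletion in cells expressing TIR1. The DSR element presumably adds a layer of control at the transcript level. The short NFS1, hus5, rop, bom, lacI and lacZα fragments are probably backbone remnants.
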