Addgene plasmid #169359: pAW8-aid-3HA-spo5DSR-Turg1:kanMX6
Purpose: C-terminal aid-3HA-spo5DSR degron cassette with kanMX6 marker for S. pombe
Depositing lab: Tony Carr. Depositing organization: University of Sussex.
Backbone
  Vector backbone: pUC19
  Vector type: Yeast Expression
Growth in bacteria
  Bacterial resistance: Ampicillin, 100 μg/mL
  Growth temperature: 37°C
  Growth strain: DH5alpha
  Copy number: High Copy
Gene/Insert
  Gene/Insert name: auxin-inducible degron (aid)
  Species: A. thaliana (mustard weed)
  Tag / fusion protein: 3XHA (C terminal on insert)
  Cloning method: Gibson Cloning
Terms and licenses: Academic/Nonprofit Terms; Industry Terms: Not Available to Industry
How to cite: pAW8-aid-3HA-spo5DSR-Turg1:kanMX6 was a gift from Tony Carr (Addgene plasmid # 169359 ; http://n2t.net/addgene:169359 ; RRID:Addgene_169359)
